Addgene plasmid #181808: PE-GsI-IIC-RT
Purpose: PE-GsI-IIC RT
Depositing lab: Erik Sontheimer. Publication: A split prime editor with untethered reverse transcriptase and circular RNA template. Liu B, Dong X, Cheng H, Zheng C, Chen Z, Rodriguez TC, Liang SQ, Xue W, Sontheimer EJ. Nat Biotechnol. 2022 Apr 4. pii: 10.1038/s41587-022-01255-9. doi: 10.1038/s41587-022-01255-9. PubMed 35379962.
Backbone
  Vector backbone: pCMV
  Vector type: Mammalian Expression, CRISPR
Growth in bacteria
  Bacterial resistance: Ampicillin, 100 μg/mL
  Growth temperature: 37°C
  Growth strain: DH5alpha
  Copy number: Unknown
Gene/Insert
  Gene/Insert name: PE-GsI-IIC-RT
Terms and licenses: Academic/Nonprofit Terms; Industry Terms: Not Available to Industry
How to cite: PE-GsI-IIC-RT was a gift from Erik Sontheimer (Addgene plasmid # 181808 ; http://n2t.net/addgene:181808 ; RRID:Addgene_181808)
