[The description below was written by a language model from this plasmid's Addgene catalogue record and pLannotate feature annotations shown in this document.]
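Description:
PE-GsI-IIC-RT is an 8,949 nt mammalian expression plasmid on a pCMV backbone, catalogued as a CRISPR vector and carrying a prime editor variant. It is propagated in E. coli through a high-copy ColE1/pUC-type origin and selected with ampicillin via the β-lactamase gene and its native promoter. Short remnants of lac regulatory elements (lac promoter, operator, CAP site, a lacI fragment), a pBluescript MCS fragment, a small SV40 promoter fragment and a bom fragment are backbone leftovers with no evident role in the payload. No mammalian selection marker is annotated.

The expression cassette is driven by the human cytomegalovirus immediate early enhancer and promoter, followed by a T7 promoter that could permit in vitro transcription, and is terminated by the bovine growth hormone polyadenylation signal. The annotated coding sequence comprises two contiguous segments that the annotation software labels as N- and C-terminal portions of Streptococcus pyogenes Cas9; because they abut directly, they most likely represent one continuous Cas9 reading frame rather than a split protein. Between the end of the Cas9 annotation and the poly(A) signal lies roughly 1.4 kb with no annotated feature. The construct name suggests this region encodes the GsI-IIC reverse transcriptase, a group II intron-derived enzyme, fused to Cas9 in place of the reverse transcriptase normally used in prime editors, but the feature table does not confirm this. Nor does the record state which Cas9 nickase mutation, linkers or nuclear localisation signals are present.

The stated purpose only repeats the name. The associated publication concerns prime editors with untethered reverse transcriptase, so the plasmid was probably used for transient expression in mammalian cells to test an alternative reverse transcriptase in prime editing.
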