Features (pLannotate 1.2.2; 16 found; start..end, strand, type, name):
      1..380     +  enhancer       CMV enhancer: human cytomegalovirus immediate early enhancer
    381..584     +  promoter       CMV promoter: human cytomegalovirus (CMV) immediate early promoter
    626..644     +  promoter       T7 promoter: promoter for bacteriophage T7 RNA polymerase
    715..2316    +  CDS            Cas9(N): N-terminal portion of Streptococcus pyogenes Cas9 (Zetsche et al., 2015)
   2317..4811    +  CDS            Cas9(C) (fragment): C-terminal portion of Streptococcus pyogenes Cas9 (Zetsche et al., 2015)
   6259..6483    +  polyA_signal   bGH poly(A) signal: bovine growth hormone polyadenylation signal
   6487..6508    +  promoter       SV40 promoter (fragment): SV40 enhancer and early promoter
   6513..6529    +  misc_feature   MCS (fragment): pBluescript multiple cloning site
   6578..6594    -  protein_bind   lac operator: The lac repressor binds to the lac operator to inhibit transcription in E. coli. This inhibition can be relieved by adding lactose or isopropyl-β-D-thiogalactopyranoside (IPTG). lac repressor encoded by lacI
   6602..6632    -  promoter       lac promoter: promoter for the E. coli lac operon
   6647..6668    -  protein_bind   CAP binding site: CAP binding activates transcription in the presence of cAMP. E. coli catabolite activator protein
   6681..6773    -  CDS            lacI (fragment): lac repressor; lacI; The lac repressor binds to the lac operator to inhibit transcription in E. coli. This inhibition can be relieved by adding lactose or isopropyl-β-D-thiogalactopyranoside (IPTG).
   6956..7544    -  rep_origin     ori: high-copy-number ColE1/pMB1/pBR322/pUC origin of replication
   7715..8575    -  CDS            AmpR: β-lactamase; bla; confers resistance to ampicillin, carbenicillin, and related antibiotics
   8576..8680    -  promoter       AmpR promoter: bla
   8751..8795    -  misc_feature   bom (fragment): basis of mobility region from pBR322
>Addgene plasmid #181808 | PE-GsI-IIC-RT | addgene full sequence | sequence record 357452 | Addgene NGS Result
GACATTGATTATTGACTAGTTATTAATAGTAATCAATTACGGGGTCATTAGTTCATAGCCCATATATGGA
GTTCCGCGTTACATAACTTACGGTAAATGGCCCGCCTGGCTGACCGCCCAACGACCCCCGCCCATTGACG
TCAATAATGACGTATGTTCCCATAGTAACGCCAATAGGGACTTTCCATTGACGTCAATGGGTGGAGTATT
TACGGTAAACTGCCCACTTGGCAGTACATCAAGTGTATCATATGCCAAGTACGCCCCCTATTGACGTCAA
TGACGGTAAATGGCCCGCCTGGCATTATGCCCAGTACATGACCTTATGGGACTTTCCTACTTGGCAGTAC
ATCTACGTATTAGTCATCGCTATTACCATGGTGATGCGGTTTTGGCAGTACATCAATGGGCGTGGATAGC
GGTTTGACTCACGGGGATTTCCAAGTCTCCACCCCATTGACGTCAATGGGAGTTTGTTTTGGCACCAAAA
TCAACGGGACTTTCCAAAATGTCGTAACAACTCCGCCCCATTGACGCAAATGGGCGGTAGGCGTGTACGG
TGGGAGGTCTATATAAGCAGAGCTGGTTTAGTGAACCGTCAGATCCGCTAGAGATCCGCGGCCGCTAATA
CGACTCACTATAGGGAGAGCCGCCACCATGAAACGGACAGCCGACGGAAGCGAGTTCGAGTCACCAAAGA
AGAAGCGGAAAGTCGACAAGAAGTACAGCATCGGCCTGGACATCGGCACCAACTCTGTGGGCTGGGCCGT
GATCACCGACGAGTACAAGGTGCCCAGCAAGAAATTCAAGGTGCTGGGCAACACCGACCGGCACAGCATC
AAGAAGAACCTGATCGGAGCCCTGCTGTTCGACAGCGGCGAAACAGCCGAGGCCACCCGGCTGAAGAGAA
CCGCCAGAAGAAGATACACCAGACGGAAGAACCGGATCTGCTATCTGCAAGAGATCTTCAGCAACGAGAT
GGCCAAGGTGGACGACAGCTTCTTCCACAGACTGGAAGAGTCCTTCCTGGTGGAAGAGGATAAGAAGCAC
GAGCGGCACCCCATCTTCGGCAACATCGTGGACGAGGTGGCCTACCACGAGAAGTACCCCACCATCTACC
ACCTGAGAAAGAAACTGGTGGACAGCACCGACAAGGCCGACCTGCGGCTGATCTATCTGGCCCTGGCCCA
CATGATCAAGTTCCGGGGCCACTTCCTGATCGAGGGCGACCTGAACCCCGACAACAGCGACGTGGACAAG
CTGTTCATCCAGCTGGTGCAGACCTACAACCAGCTGTTCGAGGAAAACCCCATCAACGCCAGCGGCGTGG
ACGCCAAGGCCATCCTGTCTGCCAGACTGAGCAAGAGCAGACGGCTGGAAAATCTGATCGCCCAGCTGCC
CGGCGAGAAGAAGAATGGCCTGTTCGGAAACCTGATTGCCCTGAGCCTGGGCCTGACCCCCAACTTCAAG
AGCAACTTCGACCTGGCCGAGGATGCCAAACTGCAGCTGAGCAAGGACACCTACGACGACGACCTGGACA
ACCTGCTGGCCCAGATCGGCGACCAGTACGCCGACCTGTTTCTGGCCGCCAAGAACCTGTCCGACGCCAT
CCTGCTGAGCGACATCCTGAGAGTGAACACCGAGATCACCAAGGCCCCCCTGAGCGCCTCTATGATCAAG
AGATACGACGAGCACCACCAGGACCTGACCCTGCTGAAAGCTCTCGTGCGGCAGCAGCTGCCTGAGAAGT
ACAAAGAGATTTTCTTCGACCAGAGCAAGAACGGCTACGCCGGCTACATTGACGGCGGAGCCAGCCAGGA
AGAGTTCTACAAGTTCATCAAGCCCATCCTGGAAAAGATGGACGGCACCGAGGAACTGCTCGTGAAGCTG
AACAGAGAGGACCTGCTGCGGAAGCAGCGGACCTTCGACAACGGCAGCATCCCCCACCAGATCCACCTGG
GAGAGCTGCACGCCATTCTGCGGCGGCAGGAAGATTTTTACCCATTCCTGAAGGACAACCGGGAAAAGAT
CGAGAAGATCCTGACCTTCCGCATCCCCTACTACGTGGGCCCTCTGGCCAGGGGAAACAGCAGATTCGCC
TGGATGACCAGAAAGAGCGAGGAAACCATCACCCCCTGGAACTTCGAGGAAGTGGTGGACAAGGGCGCTT
CCGCCCAGAGCTTCATCGAGCGGATGACCAACTTCGATAAGAACCTGCCCAACGAGAAGGTGCTGCCCAA
GCACAGCCTGCTGTACGAGTACTTCACCGTGTATAACGAGCTGACCAAAGTGAAATACGTGACCGAGGGA
ATGAGAAAGCCCGCCTTCCTGAGCGGCGAGCAGAAAAAGGCCATCGTGGACCTGCTGTTCAAGACCAACC
GGAAAGTGACCGTGAAGCAGCTGAAAGAGGACTACTTCAAGAAAATCGAGTGCTTCGACTCCGTGGAAAT
CTCCGGCGTGGAAGATCGGTTCAACGCCTCCCTGGGCACATACCACGATCTGCTGAAAATTATCAAGGAC
AAGGACTTCCTGGACAATGAGGAAAACGAGGACATTCTGGAAGATATCGTGCTGACCCTGACACTGTTTG
AGGACAGAGAGATGATCGAGGAACGGCTGAAAACCTATGCCCACCTGTTCGACGACAAAGTGATGAAGCA
GCTGAAGCGGCGGAGATACACCGGCTGGGGCAGGCTGAGCCGGAAGCTGATCAACGGCATCCGGGACAAG
CAGTCCGGCAAGACAATCCTGGATTTCCTGAAGTCCGACGGCTTCGCCAACAGAAACTTCATGCAGCTGA
TCCACGACGACAGCCTGACCTTTAAAGAGGACATCCAGAAAGCCCAGGTGTCCGGCCAGGGCGATAGCCT
GCACGAGCACATTGCCAATCTGGCCGGCAGCCCCGCCATTAAGAAGGGCATCCTGCAGACAGTGAAGGTG
GTGGACGAGCTCGTGAAAGTGATGGGCCGGCACAAGCCCGAGAACATCGTGATCGAAATGGCCAGAGAGA
ACCAGACCACCCAGAAGGGACAGAAGAACAGCCGCGAGAGAATGAAGCGGATCGAAGAGGGCATCAAAGA
GCTGGGCAGCCAGATCCTGAAAGAACACCCCGTGGAAAACACCCAGCTGCAGAACGAGAAGCTGTACCTG
TACTACCTGCAGAATGGGCGGGATATGTACGTGGACCAGGAACTGGACATCAACCGGCTGTCCGACTACG
ATGTGGACGCTATCGTGCCTCAGAGCTTTCTGAAGGACGACTCCATCGACAACAAGGTGCTGACCAGAAG
CGACAAGAACCGGGGCAAGAGCGACAACGTGCCCTCCGAAGAGGTCGTGAAGAAGATGAAGAACTACTGG
CGGCAGCTGCTGAACGCCAAGCTGATTACCCAGAGAAAGTTCGACAATCTGACCAAGGCCGAGAGAGGCG
GCCTGAGCGAACTGGATAAGGCCGGCTTCATCAAGAGACAGCTGGTGGAAACCCGGCAGATCACAAAGCA
CGTGGCACAGATCCTGGACTCCCGGATGAACACTAAGTACGACGAGAATGACAAGCTGATCCGGGAAGTG
AAAGTGATCACCCTGAAGTCCAAGCTGGTGTCCGATTTCCGGAAGGATTTCCAGTTTTACAAAGTGCGCG
AGATCAACAACTACCACCACGCCCACGACGCCTACCTGAACGCCGTCGTGGGAACCGCCCTGATCAAAAA
GTACCCTAAGCTGGAAAGCGAGTTCGTGTACGGCGACTACAAGGTGTACGACGTGCGGAAGATGATCGCC
AAGAGCGAGCAGGAAATCGGCAAGGCTACCGCCAAGTACTTCTTCTACAGCAACATCATGAACTTTTTCA
AGACCGAGATTACCCTGGCCAACGGCGAGATCCGGAAGCGGCCTCTGATCGAGACAAACGGCGAAACCGG
GGAGATCGTGTGGGATAAGGGCCGGGATTTTGCCACCGTGCGGAAAGTGCTGAGCATGCCCCAAGTGAAT
ATCGTGAAAAAGACCGAGGTGCAGACAGGCGGCTTCAGCAAAGAGTCTATCCTGCCCAAGAGGAACAGCG
ATAAGCTGATCGCCAGAAAGAAGGACTGGGACCCTAAGAAGTACGGCGGCTTCGACAGCCCCACCGTGGC
CTATTCTGTGCTGGTGGTGGCCAAAGTGGAAAAGGGCAAGTCCAAGAAACTGAAGAGTGTGAAAGAGCTG
CTGGGGATCACCATCATGGAAAGAAGCAGCTTCGAGAAGAATCCCATCGACTTTCTGGAAGCCAAGGGCT
ACAAAGAAGTGAAAAAGGACCTGATCATCAAGCTGCCTAAGTACTCCCTGTTCGAGCTGGAAAACGGCCG
GAAGAGAATGCTGGCCTCTGCCGGCGAACTGCAGAAGGGAAACGAACTGGCCCTGCCCTCCAAATATGTG
AACTTCCTGTACCTGGCCAGCCACTATGAGAAGCTGAAGGGCTCCCCCGAGGATAATGAGCAGAAACAGC
TGTTTGTGGAACAGCACAAGCACTACCTGGACGAGATCATCGAGCAGATCAGCGAGTTCTCCAAGAGAGT
GATCCTGGCCGACGCTAATCTGGACAAAGTGCTGTCCGCCTACAACAAGCACCGGGATAAGCCCATCAGA
GAGCAGGCCGAGAATATCATCCACCTGTTTACCCTGACCAATCTGGGAGCCCCTGCCGCCTTCAAGTACT
TTGACACCACCATCGACCGGAAGAGGTACACCAGCACCAAAGAGGTGCTGGACGCCACCCTGATCCACCA
GAGCATCACCGGCCTGTACGAGACACGGATCGACCTGTCTCAGCTGGGAGGTGACTCTGGAGGATCTAGC
GGAGGATCCTCTGGCAGCGAGACACCAGGAACAAGCGAGTCAGCAACACCAGAGAGCAGTGGCGGCAGCA
GCGGCGGCAGCAGCGCATTGTTGGAAAGAATCCTCGCCCGAGATAACCTCATAACTGCACTTAAGCGCGT
AGAGGCTAATCAAGGCGCCCCTGGGATAGATGGGGTGTCAACTGACCAACTGCGCGATTACATTCGAGCA
CACTGGTCAACCATACACGCACAGCTTCTCGCTGGGACATATCGACCAGCACCAGTTCGGAGGGTCGAAA
TTCCAAAACCGGGAGGAGGCACAAGGCAGCTTGGGATCCCTACCGTTGTCGACCGACTTATACAGCAGGC
AATTCTCCAGGAGTTGACGCCTATTTTTGATCCCGACTTCTCTAGCTCATCATTCGGTTTCCGCCCTGGG
AGAAATGCCCACGACGCTGTTCGACAGGCACAAGGATACATCCAAGAAGGATATCGGTATGTCGTCGATA
TGGATCTCGAGAAGTTTTTCGATAGAGTGAATCACGATATTTTGATGAGTAGAGTAGCGCGCAAGGTGAA
GGATAAAAGGGTCCTCAAGTTGATTCGCGCGTATCTCCAAGCTGGAGTCATGATAGAAGGCGTCAAGGTG
CAGACGGAAGAAGGGACACCACAAGGCGGTCCTTTGTCTCCTCTTCTCGCCAATATCCTCCTTGACGACT
TGGACAAAGAACTGGAGAAACGAGGGCTCAAGTTTTGTCGATACGCGGACGACTGTAATATTTACGTAAA
GAGCCTTAGGGCAGGGCAGCGAGTGAAGCAAAGCATCCAACGCTTCCTTGAGAAAACTCTGAAACTCAAG
GTTAATGAAGAGAAGTCCGCAGTCGACCGGCCATGGAAGCGCGCGTTCCTCGGGTTCTCATTTACGCCTG
AAAGGAAAGCGCGGATTCGACTTGCCCCACGGAGTATCCAAAGATTGAAGCAGAGGATACGCCAGCTCAC
AAACCCAAATTGGTCCATATCAATGCCAGAGCGCATACACAGGGTGAATCAGTATGTTATGGGGTGGATA
GGCTACTTTAGGCTCGTCGAAACTCCAAGTGTCTTGCAAACGATAGAAGGATGGATAAGACGAAGGCTGA
GGTTGTGCCAATGGCTTCAATGGAAAAGGGTACGGACTAGGATTAGGGAGCTTCGCGCCCTTGGTCTTAA
GGAAACAGCCGTGATGGAAATAGCGAACACCCGCAAAGGCGCATGGCGCACTACCAAAACACCCCAGCTT
CACCAAGCATTGGGAAAGACCTACTGGACGGCGCAAGGACTTAAAAGTCTTACTCAACGGTACTTTGAAC
TGCGGCAAGGTAGCGAATTCGAGCCCAAGAAGAAGAGGAAAGTCTAACCGGTCATCATCACCATCACCAT
TGAGTTTAAACCCGCTGATCAGCCTCGACTGTGCCTTCTAGTTGCCAGCCATCTGTTGTTTGCCCCTCCC
CCGTGCCTTCCTTGACCCTGGAAGGTGCCACTCCCACTGTCCTTTCCTAATAAAATGAGAAAATTGCATC
GCATTGTCTGAGTAGGTGTCATTCTATTCTGGGGGGTGGGGTGGGGCAGGACAGCAAGGGGGAGGATTGG
GAAGACAATAGCAGGCATGCTGGGGATGCGGTGGGCTCTATGGCTTCTGAGGCGGAAAGAACCAGCTGGG
GCTCGATACCGTCGACCTCTAGCTAGAGCTTGGCGTAATCATGGTCATAGCTGTTTCCTGTGTGAAATTG
TTATCCGCTCACAATTCCACACAACATACGAGCCGGAAGCATAAAGTGTAAAGCCTAGGGTGCCTAATGA
GTGAGCTAACTCACATTAATTGCGTTGCGCTCACTGCCCGCTTTCCAGTCGGGAAACCTGTCGTGCCAGC
TGCATTAATGAATCGGCCAACGCGCGGGGAGAGGCGGTTTGCGTATTGGGCGCTCTTCCGCTTCCTCGCT
CACTGACTCGCTGCGCTCGGTCGTTCGGCTGCGGCGAGCGGTATCAGCTCACTCAAAGGCGGTAATACGG
TTATCCACAGAATCAGGGGATAACGCAGGAAAGAACATGTGAGCAAAAGGCCAGCAAAAGGCCAGGAACC
GTAAAAAGGCCGCGTTGCTGGCGTTTTTCCATAGGCTCCGCCCCCCTGACGAGCATCACAAAAATCGACG
CTCAAGTCAGAGGTGGCGAAACCCGACAGGACTATAAAGATACCAGGCGTTTCCCCCTGGAAGCTCCCTC
GTGCGCTCTCCTGTTCCGACCCTGCCGCTTACCGGATACCTGTCCGCCTTTCTCCCTTCGGGAAGCGTGG
CGCTTTCTCATAGCTCACGCTGTAGGTATCTCAGTTCGGTGTAGGTCGTTCGCTCCAAGCTGGGCTGTGT
GCACGAACCCCCCGTTCAGCCCGACCGCTGCGCCTTATCCGGTAACTATCGTCTTGAGTCCAACCCGGTA
AGACACGACTTATCGCCACTGGCAGCAGCCACTGGTAACAGGATTAGCAGAGCGAGGTATGTAGGCGGTG
CTACAGAGTTCTTGAAGTGGTGGCCTAACTACGGCTACACTAGAAGAACAGTATTTGGTATCTGCGCTCT
GCTGAAGCCAGTTACCTTCGGAAAAAGAGTTGGTAGCTCTTGATCCGGCAAACAAACCACCGCTGGTAGC
GGTGGTTTTTTTGTTTGCAAGCAGCAGATTACGCGCAGAAAAAAAGGATCTCAAGAAGATCCTTTGATCT
TTTCTACGGGGTCTGACACTCAGTGGAACGAAAACTCACGTTAAGGGATTTTGGTCATGAGATTATCAAA
AAGGATCTTCACCTAGATCCTTTTAAATTAAAAATGAAGTTTTAAATCAATCTAAAGTATATATGAGTAA
ACTTGGTCTGACAGTTACCAATGCTTAATCAGTGAGGCACCTATCTCAGCGATCTGTCTATTTCGTTCAT
CCATAGTTGCCTGACTCCCCGTCGTGTAGATAACTACGATACGGGAGGGCTTACCATCTGGCCCCAGTGC
TGCAATGATACCGCGAGACCCACGCTCACCGGCTCCAGATTTATCAGCAATAAACCAGCCAGCCGGAAGG
GCCGAGCGCAGAAGTGGTCCTGCAACTTTATCCGCCTCCATCCAGTCTATTAATTGTTGCCGGGAAGCTA
GAGTAAGTAGTTCGCCAGTTAATAGTTTGCGCAACGTTGTTGCCATTGCTACAGGCATCGTGGTGTCACG
CTCGTCGTTTGGTATGGCTTCATTCAGCTCCGGTTCCCAACGATCAAGGCGAGTTACATGATCCCCCATG
TTGTGCAAAAAAGCGGTTAGCTCCTTCGGTCCTCCGATCGTTGTCAGAAGTAAGTTGGCCGCAGTGTTAT
CACTCATGGTTATGGCAGCACTGCATAATTCTCTTACTGTCATGCCATCCGTAAGATGCTTTTCTGTGAC
TGGTGAGTACTCAACCAAGTCATTCTGAGAATAGTGTATGCGGCGACCGAGTTGCTCTTGCCCGGCGTCA
ATACGGGATAATACCGCGCCACATAGCAGAACTTTAAAAGTGCTCATCATTGGAAAACGTTCTTCGGGGC
GAAAACTCTCAAGGATCTTACCGCTGTTGAGATCCAGTTCGATGTAACCCACTCGTGCACCCAACTGATC
TTCAGCATCTTTTACTTTCACCAGCGTTTCTGGGTGAGCAAAAACAGGAAGGCAAAATGCCGCAAAAAAG
GGAATAAGGGCGACACGGAAATGTTGAATACTCATACTCTTCCTTTTTCAATATTATTGAAGCATTTATC
AGGGTTATTGTCTCATGAGCGGATACATATTTGAATGTATTTAGAAAAATAAACAAATAGGGGTTCCGCG
CACATTTCCCCGAAAAGTGCCACCTGACGTCGACGGATCGGGAGATCGATCTCCCGATCCCCTAGGGTCT
ACTCTCAGTACAATCTGCTCTGATGCCGCATAGTTAAGCCAGTATCTGCTCCCTGCTTGTGTGTTGGAGG
TCGCTGAGTAGTGCGCGAGCAAAATTTAAGCTACAACAAGGCAAGGCTTGACCGACAATTGCATGAAGAA
TCTGCTTAGGGTTAGGCGTTTTGCGCTGCTTCGCGATGTACGGGCCAGATATACGCGTT
